Addgene plasmid #196169: pEPYC1CB0604
Purpose: MoClo Level 1 luciferase reporter: MinSyn_305 reporter [MinSyn_305::TMV::LucF::flag::ocsT]
Depositing lab: Nicola Patron. Depositing organization: Earlham Institute. Publication: Tuning Plant Promoters Using a Simple Split Luciferase Method to Assess Transcription Factor-DNA Interactions. Cai YM, Witham S, Patron NJ. ACS Synth Biol. 2023 Nov 17;12(11):3482-3486. doi: 10.1021/acssynbio.3c00094. Epub 2023 Oct 19. PubMed 37856867.
Backbone
  Vector backbone: pICH47732
  Vector type: Synthetic Biology
Growth in bacteria
  Bacterial resistance: Ampicillin, 100 μg/mL
  Growth temperature: 37°C
  Growth strain: DH5alpha
  Copy number: High Copy
Gene/Insert
  Gene/Insert name: MinSyn_305 reporter [MinSyn_305::TMV::LucF::flag::ocsT]
  Species: Synthetic
  Cloning method: Restriction Enzyme; 5′ cloning site BsaI (destroyed during cloning); 3′ cloning site BsaI (destroyed during cloning)
Terms and licenses: Academic/Nonprofit Terms; Industry Terms: Not Available to Industry
Depositor comments: Please visit https://doi.org/10.1101/2023.02.13.528283 for bioRxiv preprint.
How to cite: pEPYC1CB0604 was a gift from Nicola Patron (Addgene plasmid # 196169 ; http://n2t.net/addgene:196169 ; RRID:Addgene_196169)
