[The description below was written by a language model from this plasmid's Addgene catalogue record and pLannotate feature annotations shown in this document.]
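Description:
pEPYC1CB0604 is a MoClo (Golden Gate) Level 1 plant reporter construct built in the pICH47732 acceptor backbone, a binary-type vector whose assembled transcription unit sits between nopaline C58 left and right T-DNA border repeats. The 7,050 nt plasmid carries two replication systems: a high-copy ColE1/pUC origin for propagation in E. coli, and the broad-host-range incP oriV together with its initiator gene trfA, which normally allows maintenance in Agrobacterium. Selection in bacteria is by ampicillin through the bla gene and its native promoter. The insert was assembled through BsaI sites that were destroyed in the process, as is typical of Type IIS one-pot assembly. A short annotated TetR fragment appears to be a backbone remnant rather than a functional element.

The payload is a single synthetic transcription unit described as MinSyn_305::TMV::LucF::flag::ocsT. MinSyn_305 is a minimal synthetic plant promoter. The feature table detects only a short stretch matching the CaMV 35S promoter in this region, consistent with a 35S-derived core, but the record does not describe the other regulatory elements in the promoter. Downstream lie the tobacco mosaic virus Ω leader, which enhances translation, the firefly luciferase (luc+) coding sequence, and the octopine synthase terminator. The catalogue name also lists a FLAG tag after the luciferase, although it is not annotated separately in the feature table.

The construct serves as a luciferase reporter of MinSyn_305 promoter activity. It comes from work on tuning plant promoters and assessing transcription factor–DNA interactions with luciferase-based assays. As a Level 1 module, it can also be combined with other units in higher-level MoClo assemblies.
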