Features (pLannotate 1.2.2; 12 found; start..end, strand, type, name):
     42..66      +  misc_feature   RB T-DNA repeat: right border repeat from nopaline C58 T-DNA
    178..198     -  CDS            TetR (fragment): tetracycline resistance regulatory protein; tetR
    225..1370    -  CDS            trfA: TRFA_ECOLX - Experimental evidence at protein level: Swiss-Prot protein existence level 1. Also involved in plasmid copy number control, promoting intermolecular coupling of protein bound iterons at oriV, which inhibits replication initiation. From Escherichia coli.
   1706..2294    -  rep_origin     ori: high-copy-number ColE1/pMB1/pBR322/pUC origin of replication
   2465..3325    -  CDS            AmpR: β-lactamase; bla; confers resistance to ampicillin, carbenicillin, and related antibiotics
   3326..3430    -  promoter       AmpR promoter: bla
   3517..4148    -  rep_origin     oriV: incP origin of replication
   4240..4264    +  misc_feature   LB T-DNA repeat: left border repeat from nopaline C58 T-DNA
   4439..4457    +  promoter       CaMV 35S promoter (fragment): strong constitutive promoter from cauliflower mosaic virus
   4532..4587    +  misc_feature   TMV Ω: translational enhancer from the tobacco mosaic virus 5'-leader sequence (Gallie et al., 1988)
   4589..6238    +  CDS            luciferase: firefly luciferase; luc+; enhanced luc+ version of the luciferase gene
   6336..7043    +  terminator     OCS terminator: octopine synthase terminator
>Addgene plasmid #196169 | pEPYC1CB0604 | addgene full sequence | sequence record 386920 | Addgene NGS Result
GCAATTGTCTTCTGCACGAAGTGGTTTAAACTATCAGTGTTTGACAGGATATATTGGCGGGTAAACCTAA
GAGAAAAGAGCGTTTATTAGAATAATCGGATATTTAAAAGGGCGTGAAAAGGTTTATCCGTTCGTCCATT
TGTATGTGCATGCCAACCACAGGGTTCCCCAGATCAGGCGCTGGCTGCTGAACCCCCAGCCGGAACTGAC
CCCACAAGGCCCTAGCGTTTGCAATGCACCAGGTCATCATTGACCCAGGCGTGTTCCACCAGGCCGCTGC
CTCGCAACTCTTCGCAGGCTTCGCCGACCTGCTCGCGCCACTTCTTCACGCGGGTGGAATCCGATCCGCA
CATGAGGCGGAAGGTTTCCAGCTTGAGCGGGTACGGCTCCCGGTGCGAGCTGAAATAGTCGAACATCCGT
CGGGCCGTCGGCGACAGCTTGCGGTACTTCTCCCATATGAATTTCGTGTAGTGGTCGCCAGCAAACAGCA
CGACGATTTCCTCGTCGATCAGGACCTGGCAACGGGACGTTTTCTTGCCACGGTCCAGGACGCGGAAGCG
GTGCAGCAGCGACACCGATTCCAGGTGCCCAACGCGGTCGGACGTGAAGCCCATCGCCGTCGCCTGTAGG
CGCGACAGGCATTCCTCGGCCTTCGTGTAATACCGGCCATTGATCGACCAGCCCAGGTCCTGGCAAAGCT
CGTAGAACGTGAAGGTGATCGGCTCGCCGATAGGGGTGCGCTTCGCGTACTCCAACACCTGCTGCCACAC
CAGTTCGTCATCGTCGGCCCGCAGCTCGACGCCGGTGTAGGTGATCTTCACGTCCTTGTTGACGTGGAAA
ATGACCTTGTTTTGCAGCGCCTCGCGCGGGATTTTCTTGTTGCGCGTGGTGAACAGGGCAGAGCGGGCCG
TGTCGTTTGGCATCGCTCGCATCGTGTCCGGCCACGGCGCAATATCGAACAAGGAAAGCTGCATTTCCTT
GATCTGCTGCTTCGTGTGTTTCAGCAACGCGGCCTGCTTGGCCTCGCTGACCTGTTTTGCCAGGTCCTCG
CCGGCGGTTTTTCGCTTCTTGGTCGTCATAGTTCCTCGCGTGTCGATGGTCATCGACTTCGCCAAACCTG
CCGCCTCCTGTTCAAGACGACGCGAACGCTCCACGGCGGCCGATGGCGCGGGCAGGGCAGGGGGAGCCAG
TTGCACGCTGTCGCGCTCGATCTTGGCCGTAGCTTGCTGGACCATCGAGCCGACGGACTGGAAGGTTTCG
CGGGGCGCACGCATGACGGTGCGGCTTGCGATGGTTTCGGCATCCTCGGCGGAAAACCCCGCGTCGATCA
GTTCTTGCCTGTATGCCTTCCGGTCAAACGTCCGATTCATTCACCCTCCTTGCGGGATTGCCCCGACTCA
CGCCGGGGCAATGTGCCCTTATTCCTGATTTGACCCGCCTGGTGCCTTGGTGTCCAGATAATCCACCTTA
TCGGCAATGAAGTCGGTCCCGTAGACCGTCTGGCCGTCCTTCTCGTACTTGGTATTCCGAATCTTGCCCT
GCACGAATACCAGCGACCCCTTGCCCAAATACTTGCCGTGGGCCTCGGCCTGAGAGCCAAAACACTTGAT
GCGGAAGAAGTCGGTGCGCTCCTGCTTGTCGCCGGCATCGTTGCGCCACATCTAGGATCTGCCAGGAACC
GTAAAAAGGCCGCGTTGCTGGCGTTTTTCCATAGGCTCCGCCCCCCTGACGAGCATCACAAAAATCGACG
CTCAAGTCAGAGGTGGCGAAACCCGACAGGACTATAAAGATACCAGGCGTTTCCCCCTGGAAGCTCCCTC
GTGCGCTCTCCTGTTCCGACCCTGCCGCTTACCGGATACCTGTCCGCCTTTCTCCCTTCGGGAAGCGTGG
CGCTTTCTCATAGCTCACGCTGTAGGTATCTCAGTTCGGTGTAGGTCGTTCGCTCCAAGCTGGGCTGTGT
GCACGAACCCCCCGTTCAGCCCGACCGCTGCGCCTTATCCGGTAACTATCGTCTTGAGTCCAACCCGGTA
AGACACGACTTATCGCCACTGGCAGCAGCCACTGGTAACAGGATTAGCAGAGCGAGGTATGTAGGCGGTG
CTACAGAGTTCTTGAAGTGGTGGCCTAACTACGGCTACACTAGAAGAACAGTATTTGGTATCTGCGCTCT
GCTGAAGCCAGTTACCTTCGGAAAAAGAGTTGGTAGCTCTTGATCCGGCAAACAAACCACCGCTGGTAGC
GGTGGTTTTTTTGTTTGCAAGCAGCAGATTACGCGCAGAAAAAAAGGATCTCAAGAAGATCCTTTGATCT
TTTCTACGGGGTCTGACGCTCAGTGGAACGAAAACTCACGTTAAGGGATTTTGGTCATGAGATTATCAAA
AAGGATCTTCACCTAGATCCTTTTAAATTAAAAATGAAGTTTTAAATCAATCTAAAGTATATATGAGTAA
ACTTGGTCTGACAGTTACCAATGCTTAATCAGTGAGGCACCTATCTCAGCGATCTGTCTATTTCGTTCAT
CCATAGTTGCCTGACTCCCCGTCGTGTAGATAACTACGATACGGGAGGGCTTACCATCTGGCCCCAGTGC
TGCAATGATACCGCGAGAACCACGCTCACCGGCTCCAGATTTATCAGCAATAAACCAGCCAGCCGGAAGG
GCCGAGCGCAGAAGTGGTCCTGCAACTTTATCCGCCTCCATCCAGTCTATTAATTGTTGCCGGGAAGCTA
GAGTAAGTAGTTCGCCAGTTAATAGTTTGCGCAACGTTGTTGCCATTGCTACAGGCATCGTGGTGTCACG
CTCGTCGTTTGGTATGGCTTCATTCAGCTCCGGTTCCCAACGATCAAGGCGAGTTACATGATCCCCCATG
TTGTGCAAAAAAGCGGTTAGCTCCTTCGGTCCTCCGATCGTTGTCAGAAGTAAGTTGGCCGCAGTGTTAT
CACTCATGGTTATGGCAGCACTGCATAATTCTCTTACTGTCATGCCATCCGTAAGATGCTTTTCTGTGAC
TGGTGAGTACTCAACCAAGTCATTCTGAGAATAGTGTATGCGGCGACCGAGTTGCTCTTGCCCGGCGTCA
ATACGGGATAATACCGCGCCACATAGCAGAACTTTAAAAGTGCTCATCATTGGAAAACGTTCTTCGGGGC
GAAAACTCTCAAGGATCTTACCGCTGTTGAGATCCAGTTCGATGTAACCCACTCGTGCACCCAACTGATC
TTCAGCATCTTTTACTTTCACCAGCGTTTCTGGGTGAGCAAAAACAGGAAGGCAAAATGCCGCAAAAAAG
GGAATAAGGGCGACACGGAAATGTTGAATACTCATACTCTTCCTTTTTCAATATTATTGAAGCATTTATC
AAGGTTATTGTCTCATGAGCGGATACATATTTGAATGTATTTAGAAAAATAAACAAATAGGGGTTCCGCG
CACGAATTGGCCAGCGCTGCCATTTTTGGGGTGAGGCCGTTCGCGGCCGAGGGGCGCAGCCCCTGGGGGG
ATGGGAGGCCCGCGTTAGCGGGCCGGGAGGGTTCGAGAAGGGGGGGCACCCCCCTTCGGCGTGCGCGGTC
ACGCGCACAGGGCGCAGCCCTGGTTAAAAACAAGGTTTATAAATATTGGTTTAAAAGCAGGTTAAAAGAC
AGGTTAGCGGTGGCCGAAAAACGGGCGGAAACCCTTGCAAATGCTGGATTTTCTGCCTGTGGACAGCCCC
TCAAATGTCAATAGGTGCGCCCCTCATCTGTCAGCACTCTGCCCCTCAAGTGTCAAGGATCGCGCCCCTC
ATCTGTCAGTAGTCGCGCCCCTCAAGTGTCAATACCGCAGGGCACTTATCCCCAGGCTTGTCCACATCAT
CTGTGGGAAACTCGCGTAAAATCAGGCGTTTTCGCCGATTTGCGAGGCTGGCCAGCTCCACGTCGCCGGC
CGAAATCGAGCCTGCCCCTCATCTGTCAACGCCGCGCCGGGTGAGTCGGCCCCTCAAGTGTCAACGTCCG
CCCCTCATCTGTCAGTGAGGGCCAAGTTTTCCGCGAGGTATCCACAACGCCGGCGGCCGCGGTGTCTCGC
ACACGGCTTCGACGGCGTTTCTGGCGCGTTTGCAGGGCCATAGACGGCCGCCAGCCCAGCGGCGAGGGCA
ACCAGCCCGGTGAGCGTCGCAAAGGAGATCCTGATCTGACTGATGGGCTGCCTGTATCGAGTGGTGATTT
TGTGCCGAGCTGCCGGTCGGGGAGCTGTTGGCTGGCTGGTGGCAGGATATATTGTGGTGTAAACAAATTG
ACGCTTAGACAACTTAATAACACATTGCGGACGTTTTTAATGTACTGGGGTGGATGCAGTGGGCCCCACT
CTGTGAAGACAATGCCGAATTCGGATCCGGAGGGAGGCGTGTCGTTTTAGTGAGGCTTACGTCTGGGATT
ACGTCTACTTACGTCTGGGATTACGTCTACTGACGTAAGGGATGACGTAAACTATATAAGGTTTTGCTAT
TCATTGAAAGCAGTAGTGACTGATTTGTATATAATGTACTGTATTTTTACAACAATTACCAACAACAACA
AACAACAAACAACATTACAATTACTATTTACAATTACAATGGAGGACGCCAAAAACATAAAGAAAGGCCC
GGCGCCATTCTATCCGCTGGAAGATGGAACCGCTGGAGAGCAACTGCATAAGGCTATGAAGAGATACGCC
CTGGTTCCTGGAACAATTGCTTTTACAGATGCACATATCGAGGTGGACATCACTTACGCTGAGTACTTCG
AAATGTCCGTTCGGTTGGCAGAAGCTATGAAACGATATGGGCTGAATACAAATCACAGAATCGTCGTATG
CAGTGAAAACTCTCTTCAATTCTTTATGCCGGTGTTGGGCGCGTTATTTATCGGAGTTGCAGTTGCGCCC
GCGAACGACATTTATAATGAACGTGAATTGCTCAACAGTATGGGCATTTCGCAGCCTACCGTGGTGTTCG
TTTCCAAAAAGGGGTTGCAAAAAATTTTGAACGTGCAAAAAAAGCTCCCAATCATCCAAAAAATTATTAT
CATGGATTCTAAAACGGATTACCAGGGATTTCAGTCGATGTACACGTTCGTCACATCTCATCTACCTCCC
GGTTTTAATGAATACGATTTTGTGCCAGAGTCCTTCGATAGGGACAAGACAATTGCACTGATCATGAACT
CCTCTGGATCTACTGGTCTGCCTAAAGGTGTCGCTCTGCCTCATAGAACTGCCTGCGTGAGATTCTCGCA
TGCCAGAGATCCTATTTTTGGCAATCAAATCATTCCGGATACTGCGATTTTAAGTGTTGTTCCATTCCAT
CACGGTTTTGGAATGTTTACTACACTCGGATATTTGATATGTGGATTTCGAGTCGTCTTAATGTATAGAT
TTGAAGAAGAACTGTTTCTGAGGAGCCTTCAGGATTACAAGATTCAAAGTGCGCTGCTGGTGCCAACCCT
ATTCTCCTTCTTCGCCAAAAGCACTCTGATTGACAAATACGATTTATCTAATTTACACGAAATTGCTTCT
GGTGGCGCTCCCCTCTCTAAGGAAGTCGGGGAAGCGGTTGCCAAGAGGTTCCATCTGCCAGGTATCAGGC
AAGGATATGGGCTCACTGAGACTACATCAGCTATTCTGATTACACCCGAGGGGGATGATAAACCGGGCGC
GGTCGGTAAAGTTGTTCCATTTTTTGAAGCGAAGGTTGTGGATCTGGATACCGGGAAAACGCTGGGCGTT
AATCAAAGAGGCGAACTGTGTGTGAGAGGTCCTATGATTATGTCCGGTTATGTAAACAATCCGGAAGCGA
CCAACGCCTTGATTGACAAGGATGGATGGCTACATTCTGGAGACATAGCTTACTGGGACGAGGACGAACA
CTTCTTCATCGTTGACCGCCTGAAGTCTCTGATTAAGTACAAAGGCTATCAGGTGGCTCCCGCTGAATTG
GAATCCATCTTGCTCCAACACCCCAACATCTTCGACGCAGGTGTCGCAGGTCTGCCCGACGATGACGCCG
GTGAACTTCCCGCCGCCGTTGTTGTTTTGGAGCACGGAAAGACGATGACGGAAAAAGAGATCGTGGATTA
CGTCGCCAGTCAAGTAACAACCGCGAAAAAGTTGCGCGGAGGAGTTGTGTTTGTGGACGAAGTACCGAAA
GGTCTTACCGGAAAACTCGACGCAAGAAAAATCAGAGAGATCCTCATAAAGGCCAAGAAGGGCGGAAAGA
TCGCCGTGGGTTCGGATTATAAGGACCATGACGGAGACTATAAGGACCATGACCTCGACGCTGCAGCAGC
GGATTATAAGGACGATGACGATAAGTGAGCTTGTCCTGCTTTAATGAGATATGCGAGAAGCCTATGATCG
CATGATATTTGCTTTCAATTCTGTTGTGCACGTTGTAAAAAACCTGAGCATGTGTAGCTCAGATCCTTAC
CGCCGGTTTCGGTTCATTCTAATGAATATATCACCCGTTACTATCGTATTTTTATGAATAATATTCTCCG
TTCAATTTACTGATTGTACCCTACTACTTATATGTACAATATTAAAATGAAAACAATATATTGTGCTGAA
TAGGTTTATAGCGACATCTATGATAGAGCGCCACAATAACAAACAATTGCGTTTTATTATTACAAATCCA
ATTTTAAAAAAAGCGGCAGAACCGGTCAAACCTAAAAGACTGATTACATAAATCTTATTCAAATTTCAAA
AGTGCCCCAGGGGCTAGTATCTACGACACACCGAGCGGCGAACTAATAACGCTCACTGAAGGGAACTCCG
GTTCCCCGCCGGCGCGCATGGGTGAGATTCCTTGAAGTTGAGTATTGGCCGTCCGCTCTACCGAAAGTTA
CGGGCACCATTCAACCCGGTCCAGCACGGCGGCCGGGTAACCGACTTGCTGCCCCGAGAATTATGCAGCA
TTTTTTTGGTGTATGTGGGCCCCAAATGAAGTGCAGGTCAAACCTTGACAGTGACGACAAATCGTTGGGC
GGGTCCAGGGCGAATTTTGCGACAACATGTCGAGGCTCAGCAGGACCGCT
